>Addgene plasmid #45925 | YCplac111-yVps23-mCherry | depositor partial sequence | sequence record 64436 | 300bp upstream of Vps23, Vps23, linker, mCherry sequence, 300bp downstream of Vps23
GGACATGGCACTAACCACTATGAATACACCAACAACAGTATAGCTAAATTGGACGCGCAGAGAGTTAGTA
GAAGAAGAAGGAAGAAAAGGGAAGCGGAGAGAAGAGATTATGACACATACAAACTACTCATTACTCTTTG
TTCTTTATTATTCGTTGGACCTTTGTTTCTTAAAGTATAGATAAAAGGTCAAAAAATGTAGTAGTCTTTT
TTCACAGAGCGAGAATAAAAAGTTACGGCAAAATTTTGTGGGCAGTTGGTATCTTAACGGCCAAGAAAAG
AGAGAGAGTGAAGAGCAACGATGTCTGCAAACGGCAAGATCTCTGTTCCCGAGGCGGTGGTCAATTGGCT
GTTCAAAGTCATTCAACCCATTTATAACGACGGAAGAACAACTTTCCACGATTCTTTAGCGCTGCTGGAC
AATTTTCACAGTTTAAGGCCAAGAACAAGGGTATTTACGCACTCTGACGGCACTCCACAACTACTGTTGT
CCATATATGGTACCATTAGTACTGGTGAGGATGGTTCATCTCCTCACAGTATTCCTGTGATCATGTGGGT
ACCCAGTATGTACCCGGTAAAACCTCCCTTTATAAGTATAAACTTGGAAAATTTCGACATGAACACCATC
AGTAGTTCCTTGCCCATTCAAGAATACATCGACTCCAATGGGTGGATTGCGCTGCCCATACTCCACTGCT
GGGATCCTGCCGCGATGAACCTTATAATGGTCGTACAAGAATTAATGAGTCTCTTACACGAGCCGCCACA
AGATCAGGCGCCCAGTCTACCCCCTAAGCCCAATACGCAGCTCCAGCAGGAGCAGAATACTCCCCCACTG
CCCCCAAAGCCCAAGTCTCCACACCTAAAACCGCCATTGCCTCCACCTCCACCACCTCAACCGGCATCTA
ACGCACTCGACCTTATGGACATGGACAACACGGATATCTCCCCAACCAACCATCATGAAATGCTACAAAA
TCTACAAACCGTAGTCAATGAGTTATACAGAGAGGATGTGGACTATGTAGCGGACAAGATACTGACGAGA
CAGACCGTCATGCAAGAATCAATTGCCAGATTCCATGAAATAATCGCCATCGACAAGAACCATTTACGAG
CCGTTGAGCAGGCTATTGAGCAGACCATGCACTCGCTAAACGCACAGATAGACGTCCTGACCGCAAATAG
GGCCAAAGTCCAACAGTTTAGCTCAACTTCGCATGTGGATGACGAGGACGTGAACTCCATAGCAGTGGCC
AAAACAGATGGACTCAATCAACTATACAACCTCGTTGCCCAGGACTACGCTCTCACGGACACCATTGAGT
GCTTATCTAGGATGCTGCACCGTGGCACCATTCCCCTCGATACTTTTGTCAAGCAAGGTCGTGAATTAGC
ACGCCAGCAATTCCTTGTGCGATGGCACATCCAACGAATCACCTCACCGTTATCGGGAGGAGGTGGATCA
GGTGGTGGCGGATCTATGGTGAGCAAGGGCGAGGAGGATAACATGGCCATCATCAAGGAGTTCATGCGCT
TCAAGGTGCACATGGAGGGCTCCGTGAACGGCCACGAGTTCGAGATCGAGGGCGAGGGCGAGGGCCGCCC
CTACGAGGGCACCCAGACCGCCAAGCTGAAGGTGACCAAGGGTGGCCCCCTGCCCTTCGCCTGGGACATC
CTGTCCCCTCAGTTCATGTACGGCTCCAAGGCCTACGTGAAGCACCCCGCCGACATCCCCGACTACTTGA
AGCTGTCCTTCCCCGAGGGCTTCAAGTGGGAGCGCGTGATGAACTTCGAGGACGGCGGCGTGGTGACCGT
GACCCAGGACTCCTCCCTGCAGGACGGCGAGTTCATCTACAAGGTGAAGCTGCGCGGCACCAACTTCCCC
TCCGACGGCCCCGTAATGCAGAAGAAGACCATGGGCTGGGAGGCCTCCTCCGAGCGGATGTACCCCGAGG
ACGGCGCCCTGAAGGGCGAGATCAAGCAGAGGCTGAAGCTGAAGGACGGCGGCCACTACGACGCTGAGGT
CAAGACCACCTACAAGGCCAAGAAGCCCGTGCAGCTGCCCGGCGCCTACAACGTCAACATCAAGTTGGAC
ATCACCTCCCACAACGAGGACTACACCATCGTGGAACAGTACGAACGCGCCGAGGGCCGCCACTCCACCG
GCGGCATGGACGAGCTGTACAAGTGACTCACTTTCTTTCGCATCGCCGAAGTGCCATAAAAAATATTTTT
TTAACCTTTACCTAACAAGAACGGGGAATGGTATATATGGAAGTACATAGTTCGTATATACAGAATCTTT
AGAACATCTGAGCTCACTAACCCAGTCTTTCTAATGCTGAGATCGTTATTGCAAAGCGGCCACCGCAGGG
TGGTTGCTTCTTCATGTGCTACCATGGTGCGTTGCAGTTCCTCGTCGACCTCCGCGTTGGCGTACAAGCA
GATGCACAGACACGCAACAAGACCTCCCTTGCCCACACTAGACACTCC
