>Addgene plasmid #45925 | YCplac111-yVps23-mCherry | addgene partial sequence | sequence record 67706 | M13_pUC_rev
TGACCATGATTACGCCAAGCTTGGACATGGCACTAACCACTATGAATACACCAACAACAGTATAGCTAAA
TTGGACGCGCAGAGAGTTAGTAGAAGAAGAAGGAAGAAAAGGGAAGCGGAGAGAAGAGATTATGACACAT
ACAAACTACTCATTACTCTTTGTTCTTTATTATTCGTTGGACCTTTGTTTCTTAAAGTATAGATAAAAGG
TCAAAAAATGTAGTAGTCTTTTTTCACAGAGCGAGAATAAAAAGTTACGGCAAAATTTTGTGGGCAGTTG
GTATCTTAACGGCCAAGAAAAGAGAGAGAGTGAAGAGCAACGATGTCTGCAAACGGCAAGATCTCTGTTC
CCGAGGCGGTGGTCAATTGGCTGTTCAAAGTCATTCAACCCATTTATAACGACGGAAGAACAACTTTCCA
CGATTCTTTAGCGCTGCTGGACAATTTTCACAGTTTAAGGCCAAGAACAAGGGTATTTACGCACTCTGAC
GGCACTCCACAACTACTGTTGTCCATATATGGTACCATTAGTACTGGTGAGGATGGTTCATCTCCTCACA
GTATTCCTGTGATCATGTGGGTACCCAGTATGTACCCGGTAAAACCTCCCTTTATAAGTATAAACTTGGA
AAATTTCGACATGAACACCATCAGTAGTTCCTTGCCCATTCAAGAATACATCGACTCCAATGGGTGGATT
GCGCTGCCCATACTCCACTGCTGGGATCCTGCCGCGATGAACCTTATAATGGTCGTACAAGAATTAATGA
GTCTCTTACACGAGCCGCCACAAGATCAGGCGCCCAGTCTACCCCCTAAGCCCAATACGCAGCTCCAGCA
GGAGCAGAATACTCCCCCACTGCCCCCAAAG
