>Addgene plasmid #45925 | YCplac111-yVps23-mCherry | addgene partial sequence | sequence record 67713 | Leu2-F 5'-atgctgtcgccgaagaag-3'
TGCTTAAAAAGATTCTCTTTTTTTATGATATTTGTACATAAACTTTATAAATGAAATTCATAATAGAAAC
GACACGAAATTACAAAATGGAATATGTTCATAGGGTAGAATTAATTCTCATGTTTGACAGCTTATCATCG
ATCGTCCAACTGCATGGAGATGAGTCGTGGCAAGAATACCAAGAGTTCCTCGGTTTGCCAGTTATTAAAA
GACTCGTATTTCCAAAAGACTGCAACATACTACTCAGTGCAGCTTCACAGAAACCTCATTCGTTTATTCC
CTTGTTTGATTCAGAAGCAGGTGGGACAGGTGAACTTTTGGATTGGAACTCGATTTCTGACTGGGTTGGA
AGGCAAGAGAGCCCCGAGAGCTTACATTTTATGTTAGCTGGTGGACTGACGCCAGAAAATGTTGGTGATG
CGCTTAGATTAAATGGCGTTATTGGTGTTGATGTAAGCGGAGGTGTGGAGACAAATGGTGTAAAAGACTC
TAACAAAATAGCAAATTTCGTCAAAAATGCTAAGAAATAGGTTATTACTGAGTAGTATTTATTTAAGTAT
TGTTTGTGCACTTGCCTGCAAGCCTTTTGAAAAGCAAGCATAAAAGATCTAAACATAAAATCTGTAAAAT
AACAAGATGTAAAGATAATGCTAAATCATTTGGCTTTTTGATTGATTGTACAGGAAAATATACATCGCAG
GGGGTTGACTTTTACCATTTCACCGCAATGGAATCAAACTTGTTGAAGAGAATGTTCACAGGCGCATACG
CTACAATGACCCGATTCTTGCTAGCCTTTTCTCGGTCTTGCAAACAACCGCCGGCAGCTTAGTATATAAA
TACACATGTACATACCTCTCTCCGTATCCTCGTAATCATTTTCTTGTATTTATCGTCTTTTCGCTGTAAA
AACTTTATCACACTTATCTCAAATACACTTATTAACCGCTTTTACTATTATCTTCTACGCTGAC
