>Addgene plasmid #45925 | YCplac111-yVps23-mCherry | addgene partial sequence | sequence record 67719 | CEN4-R 5'-actagccagcatgtcaacca-3'
CGATATTAGGACTTCCACACCAACTAGTAATATGACAATAAATTCAAGATATTCTTCATGAGAATGGCCC
AGCGATTATGCGGTGTGAAATACCGCACAGATGCGTAAGGAGAAAATACCGCATCAGGCGCCATTCGCCA
TTCAGGCTGCGCAACTGTTGGGAAGGGCGATCGGTGCGGGCCTCTTCGCTATTACGCCAGCTGGCGAAAG
GGGGATGTGCTGCAAGGCGATTAAGTTGGGTAACGCCAGGGTTTTCCCAGTCACGACGTTGTAAAACGAC
GGCCAGTGAATTCGGAGTGTCTAGTGTGGGCAAGGGAGGTCTTGTTGCGTGTCTGTGCATCTGCTTGTAC
GCCAACGCGGAGGTCGACGAGGAACTGCAACGCACCATGGTAGCACATGAAGAAGCAACCACCCTGCGGT
GGCCGCTTTGCAATAACGATCTCAGCATTAGAAAGACTGGGTTAGTGAGCTCAGATGTTCTAAAGATTCT
GTATATACGAACTATGTACTTCCATATATACCATTCCCCGTTCTTGTTAGGTAAAGGTTAAAAAAATATT
TTTTATGGCACTTCGGCGATGCGAAAGAAAGTGAGTCACTTGTACAGCTCGTCCATGCCGCCAGTGGAGT
GGCGGCCCTCGGCGCGTTCGTACTGTTCCACGATGGTGTAGTCCTCGTTGTGGGAGGTGATGTCCAACTT
GATGTTGACGTTGTAGGCGCCGGGCAGCTGCACGGGCTTCTTGGCCTTGTAGGTGGTCTTGACCTCGGCG
TCGTAGTGGCCGCCGTCCTTCAGCTTCAGCCTCTGCTTGATCTCGCCCTTCAGGGCGCCGTCCTCGGGGT
ACATCCGCTCGGAGGAGGCCTCCCAGCCCATGGTCTTCTTCTGCATTACGGGGCCGTCGGAGGGGAAGTT
GGTGCCGCGCAGCTTCACCTTGTAGATGAACTCGCCGTCCTGCAGGGAGGA
