>Addgene plasmid #45925 | YCplac111-yVps23-mCherry | addgene partial sequence | sequence record 67723 | mCherry-R 5'-TTGGTCACCTTCAGCTTGG-3'
GTAGGGGCGGCCCTCGCCCTCGCCCTCGATCTCGAACTCGTGGCCGTTCACGGAGCCCTCCATGTGCACC
TTGAAGCGCATGAACTCCTTGATGATGGCCATGTTATCCTCCTCGCCCTTGCTCACCATAGATCCGCCAC
CACCTGATCCACCTCCTCCCGATAACGGTGAGGTGATTCGTTGGATGTGCCATCGCACAAGGAATTGCTG
GCGTGCTAATTCACGACCTTGCTTGACAAAAGTATCGAGGGGAATGGTGCCACGGTGCAGCATCCTAGAT
AAGCACTCAATGGTGTCCGTGAGAGCGTAGTCCTGGGCAACGAGGTTGTATAGTTGATTGAGTCCATCTG
TTTTGGCCACTGCTATGGAGTTCACGTCCTCGTCATCCACATGCGAAGTTGAGCTAAACTGTTGGACTTT
GGCCCTATTTGCGGTCAGGACGTCTATCTGTGCGTTTAGCGAGTGCATGGTCTGCTCAATAGCCTGCTCA
ACGGCTCGTAAATGGTTCTTGTCGATGGCGATTATTTCATGGAATCTGGCAATTGATTCTTGCATGACGG
TCTGTCTCGTCAGTATCTTGTCCGCTACATAGTCCACATCCTCTCTGTATAACTCATTGACTACGGTTTG
TAGATTTTGTAGCATTTCATGATGGTTGGTTGGGGAGATATCCGTGTTGTCCATGTCCATAAGGTCGAGT
GCGTTAGATGCCGGTTGAGGTGGTGGAGGTGGAGGCAATGGCGGTTTTAGGTGTGGAGACTTGGGCTTTG
GGGGCAGTGGGGGAGTATTCTGCTCCTGCTGGAGCTGCGTATTGGGCTTAGGGGGTAGACTGGGCGCCTG
ATCTTGTGGCGGCTCGTGTAAGAGACTCATTAATTCT
