[The description below was written by a language model from this plasmid's Addgene catalogue record.]
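Description:
YCplac111-yVps23-mCherry is a yeast expression plasmid built on YCplac111, a yeast–E. coli shuttle vector of the YCplac series, which are generally known as low-copy centromeric (ARS/CEN) plasmids. It is selected in yeast through the LEU2 auxotrophic marker, which complements leucine auxotrophy in leu2 strains. In bacteria it is maintained under ampicillin selection, and the record lists bacterial copy number as unknown. The backbone is recorded as about 6.1 kb and the complete plasmid as about 8.6 kb.

The roughly 2.5 kb insert carries Saccharomyces cerevisiae Vps23 (gene STP22, also called YCL008C), fused at its C terminus to the red fluorescent protein mCherry. It was cloned between HindIII and EcoRI sites in the polylinker, and both sites are retained. The only promoter listed is lac, which is the bacterial promoter flanking the pUC-type polylinker of this backbone and would not be expected to drive expression in yeast. The record does not say which yeast promoter controls the fusion or whether native STP22 flanking sequence is included in the insert. No feature table is provided, so the exact arrangement of elements cannot be confirmed.

Vps23 is a core subunit of the ESCRT-I complex, which acts in endosomal sorting of ubiquitinated cargo into multivesicular bodies. The associated study concerns the structural basis for recruitment of ESCRT-I to endosomes by ESCRT-0 in yeast. The construct is therefore suited to imaging the localisation of Vps23 in living yeast cells, for example to follow its endosomal recruitment.
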