Addgene plasmid #45925: YCplac111-yVps23-mCherry
Depositing lab: James Hurley. Depositing organization: National Institute of Diabetes & Digestive & Kidney Diseases (NIDDK). Publication: Structural basis for endosomal recruitment of ESCRT-I by ESCRT-0 in yeast. Ren X, Hurley JH. EMBO J. 2011 Jun 1;30(11):2130-9. doi: 10.1038/emboj.2011.122. Epub 2011 Apr 19. PubMed 21505419.
Backbone
  Vector backbone: YCplac111
  Backbone size w/o insert (bp): 6103
  Total vector size (bp): 8601
  Vector type: Yeast Expression
  Selectable markers: LEU2
Growth in bacteria
  Bacterial resistance: Ampicillin, 100 μg/mL
  Growth temperature: 37°C
  Growth strain: DH5alpha
  Copy number: Unknown
Gene/Insert
  Gene/Insert name: yeast Vps23
  Species: S. cerevisiae (budding yeast)
  Insert size (bp): 2498
  Entrez Gene: STP22 (a.k.a. YCL008C, AGS1, VPL15, VPS23)
  Promoter: lac
  Tag / fusion protein: mCherry (C terminal on insert)
  Cloning method: Restriction Enzyme; 5′ cloning site HindIII (not destroyed); 3′ cloning site EcoRI (not destroyed)
  Sequencing primers: 5′ M13_pUC_rev; M13-rev; 3′ mCherry-R; M13_pUC_fwd; M13-F20
Terms and licenses: Academic/Nonprofit Terms; Industry Terms: Not Available to Industry
How to cite: YCplac111-yVps23-mCherry was a gift from James Hurley (Addgene plasmid # 45925 ; http://n2t.net/addgene:45925 ; RRID:Addgene_45925)
